>Addgene plasmid #175243 | mCherry-FKBP-E2 | addgene full sequence | sequence record 345502 | Addgene NGS Result
ATGGGGGTAATGATACCGATGAAACGAGAGAGGATGCTCACGATACGGGTTACTGATGATGAACATGCCC
GGTTACTGGAACGTTGTGAGGGTAAACAACTGGCGGTATGGATGCGGCGGGACCAGAGAAAAATCACTCA
GGGTCAATGCCAGCGCTTCGTTAATACAGATGTAGGTGTTCCACAGGGTAGCCAGCAGCATCCTGCGATG
CAGATCCGGAACATAATGGTGCAGGGCGCTGACTTCCGCGTTTCCAGACTTTACGAAACACGGAAACCGA
AGACCATTCATGTTGTTGCTCAGGTCGCAGACGTTTTGCAGCAGCAGTCGCTTCACGTTCGCTCGCGTAT
CGGTGATTCATTCTGCTAACCAGTAAGGCAACCCCGCCAGCCTAGCCGGGTCCTCAACGACAGGAGCACG
ATCATGCGCACCCGTGGGGCCGCCATGCCGGCGATAATGGCCTGCTTCTCGCCGAAACGTTTGGTGGCGG
GACCAGTGACGAAGGCTTGAGCGAGGGCGTGCAAGATTCCGAATACCGCAAGCGACAGGCCGATCATCGT
CGCGCTCCAGCGAAAGCGGTCCTCGCCGAAAATGACCCAGAGCGCTGCCGGCACCTGTCCTACGAGTTGC
ATGATAAAGAAGACAGTCATAAGTGCGGCGACGATAGTCATGCCCCGCGCCCACCGGAAGGAGCTGACTG
GGTTGAAGGCTCTCAAGGGCATCGGTCGAGATCCCGGTGCCTAATGAGTGAGCTAACTTACATTAATTGC
GTTGCGCTCACTGCCCGCTTTCCAGTCGGGAAACCTGTCGTGCCAGCTGCATTAATGAATCGGCCAACGC
GCGGGGAGAGGCGGTTTGCGTATTGGGCGCCAGGGTGGTTTTTCTTTTCACCAGTGAGACGGGCAACAGC
TGATTGCCCTTCACCGCCTGGCCCTGAGAGAGTTGCAGCAAGCGGTCCACGCTGGTTTGCCCCAGCAGGC
GAAAATCCTGTTTGATGGTGGTTAACGGCGGGATATAACATGAGCTGTCTTCGGTATCGTCGTATCCCAC
TACCGAGATATCCGCACCAACGCGCAGCCCGGACTCGGTAATGGCGCGCATTGCGCCCAGCGCCATCTGA
TCGTTGGCAACCAGCATCGCAGTGGGAACGATGCCCTCATTCAGCATTTGCATGGTTTGTTGAAAACCGG
ACATGGCACTCCAGTCGCCTTCCCGTTCCGCTATCGGCTGAATTTGATTGCGAGTGAGATATTTATGCCA
GCCAGCCAGACGCAGACGCGCCGAGACAGAACTTAATGGGCCCGCTAACAGCGCGATTTGCTGGTGACCC
AATGCGACCAGATGCTCCACGCCCAGTCGCGTACCGTCTTCATGGGAGAAAATAATACTGTTGATGGGTG
TCTGGTCAGAGACATCAAGAAATAACGCCGGAACATTAGTGCAGGCAGCTTCCACAGCAATGGCATCCTG
GTCATCCAGCGGATAGTTAATGATCAGCCCACTGACGCGTTGCGCGAGAAGATTGTGCACCGCCGCTTTA
CAGGCTTCGACGCCGCTTCGTTCTACCATCGACACCACCACGCTGGCACCCAGTTGATCGGCGCGAGATT
TAATCGCCGCGACAATTTGCGACGGCGCGTGCAGGGCCAGACTGGAGGTGGCAACGCCAATCAGCAACGA
CTGTTTGCCCGCCAGTTGTTGTGCCACGCGGTTGGGAATGTAATTCAGCTCCGCCATCGCCGCTTCCACT
TTTTCCCGCGTTTTCGCAGAAACGTGGCTGGCCTGGTTCACCACGCGGGAAACGGTCTGATAAGAGACAC
CGGCATACTCTGCGACATCGTATAACGTTACTGGTTTCACATTCACCACCCTGAATTGACTCTCTTCCGG
GCGCTATCATGCCATACCGCGAAAGGTTTTGCGCCATTCGATGGTGTCCGGGATCTCGACGCTCTCCCTT
ATGCGACTCCTGCATTAGGAAGCAGCCCAGTAGTAGGTTGAGGCCGTTGAGCACCGCCGCCGCAAGGAAT
GGTGCATGCAAGGAGATGGCGCCCAACAGTCCCCCGGCCACGGGGCCTGCCACCATACCCACGCCGAAAC
AAGCGCTCATGAGCCCGAAGTGGCGAGCCCGATCTTCCCCATCGGTGATGTCGGCGATATAGGCGCCAGC
AACCGCACCTGTGGCGCCGGTGATGCCGGCCACGATGCGTCCGGCGTAGAGGATCGAGATCTCGATCCCG
CGAAATTAATACGACTCACTATAGGGGAATTGTGAGCGGATAACAATTCCCCTCTAGAAATAATTTTGTT
TAACTTTAAGAAGGAGATATACCATGGGCCATCACCATCACCATCACCATCACCATCACGGCGAAAACCT
ATACTTCCAGGGCGAATTCGTGAGCAAGGGCGAGGAGGACAACATGGCCATCATCAAGGAGTTCATGCGC
TTCAAGGTGCACATGGAGGGCTCCGTGAACGGCCACGAGTTCGAGATCGAGGGCGAGGGCGAGGGCCGCC
CCTACGAGGGCACCCAGACCGCCAAGCTGAAGGTGACCAAGGGCGGCCCCCTGCCCTTCGCCTGGGACAT
CCTGTCCCCTCAGTTCATGTACGGCTCCAAGGCCTACGTGAAGCACCCCGCCGACATCCCCGACTACTTG
AAGCTGTCCTTCCCCGAGGGCTTCAAGTGGGAGCGCGTGATGAACTTCGAGGACGGCGGCGTGGTGACCG
TGACCCAGGACTCCTCCCTGCAGGACGGCGAGTTCATCTACAAGGTGAAGCTGCGCGGCACCAACTTCCC
CTCCGACGGCCCCGTAATGCAGAAGAAGACCATGGGCTGGGAGGCCTCCTCCGAGCGGATGTACCCCGAG
GACGGCGCCCTGAAGGGCGAGATCAAGCAGAGGCTGAAGCTGAAGGACGGCGGCCACTACGACGCCGAGG
TCAAGACCACCTACAAGGCCAAGAAGCCCGTGCAGCTGCCCGGCGCCTACAACGTCAACATCAAGCTGGA
CATCACCTCCCACAACGAGGACTACACCATCGTGGAACAGTACGAGCGCGCCGAGGGCCGCCACTCCACC
GGCGGCATGGACGAGCTGTACAAGCAATTGATGGGGGTACAAGTTGAAACAATTAGCCCTGGGGACGGAC
GTACTTTCCCAAAACGCGGTCAGACCTGTGTGGTCCACTATACTGGGATGCTTGAGGACGGTAAGAAATT
CGACTCAAGTCGTGACCGTAACAAACCCTTCAAGTTCATGTTAGGTAAACAGGAAGTGATTCGTGGGTGG
GAGGAAGGAGTGGCCCAGATGTCAGTAGGCCAACGTGCTAAGTTGACAATTTCGCCCGACTACGCCTACG
GAGCAACGGGTCATCCGGGAATTATTCCACCACACGCAACATTAGTATTCGACGTCGAGTTGTTGAAATT
GAACGAGGGAGGTAGTGGCGGATCAGGTGGGAGTGGAGGGTCTCTGAGAAGCCGTGCTCAGGCTTCGAAC
TCTGCAGTTGACGGCACCATGTCGGGGATCGCCCTCAGCAGACTCGCCCAGGAGAGGAAAGCATGGAGGA
AAGACCACCCATTTGGTTTCGTGGCTGTCCCAACAAAAAATCCCGATGGCACGATGAACCTCATGAACTG
GGAGTGCGCCATTCCAGGAAAGAAAGGGACTCCGTGGGAAGGAGGCTTGTTTAAACTACGGATGCTTTTC
AAAGATGATTATCCATCTTCGCCACCAAAATGTAAATTCGAACCACCATTATTTCACCCGAATGTGTACC
CTTCGGGGACAGTGTGCCTGTCCATCTTAGAGGAGGACAAGGACTGGAGGCCAGCCATCACAATCAAACA
GATCCTATTAGGAATACAGGAACTTCTAAATGAACCAAATATCCAAGACCCAGCTCAAGCAGAGGCCTAC
ACGATTTACTGCCAAAACAGAGTGGAGTACGAGAAAAGGGTCCGAGCACAAGCCAAGAAGTTTGCGCCCT
CACTCGAGAACCTGTATTTTCAGGGCCGTAAACGTAAACGTAAACGTAAACGTAAAGGCTGAGTCGAGCA
CCACCACCACCACCACTGAGATCCGGCTGCTAACAAAGCCCGAAAGGAAGCTGAGTTGGCTGCTGCCACC
GCTGAGCAATAACTAGCATAACCCCTTGGGGCCTCTAAACGGGTCTTGAGGGGTTTTTTGCTGAAAGGAG
GAACTATATCCGGATTGGCGAATGGG
[124 nt withheld, positions 4227-4350]
C
[91 nt withheld, positions 4352-4442]
A
[49 nt withheld, positions 4444-4492]
CCTTTGACGTTGGAGTCCACGTTCTTT
[37 nt withheld, positions 4520-4556]
ACCCTATCTCGGTCTATTCTTTTGATTTATAAGGGATTTTGCCGATTTCGGCCTATTGGTTAAAAAATGA
GCTGATTTAACAAAAATTTAACGCGAATTTTAACAAAATATTAACGCTTACAATTTAGGTGGCACTTTTC
GGGGAAATGTGCGCGGAACCCCTATTTGTTTATTTTTCTAAATACATTCAAATATGTATCCGCTCATGAG
ACAATAACCCTGATAAATGCTTCAATAATATTGAAAAAGGAAGAGTATGAGTATTCAACATTTCCGTGTC
GCCCTTATTCCCTTTTTTGCGGCATTTTGCCTTCCTGTTTTTGCTCACCCAGAAACGCTGGTGAAAGTAA
AAGATGCTGAAGATCAGTTGGGTGCACGAGTGGGTTACATCGAACTGGATCTCAACAGCGGTAAGATCCT
TGAGAGTTTTCGCCCCGAAGAACGTTTTCCAATGATGAGCACTTTTAAAGTTCTGCTATGTGGCGCGGTA
TTATCCCGTATTGACGCCGGGCAAGAGCAACTCGGTCGCCGCATACACTATTCTCAGAATGACTTGGTTG
AGTACTCACCAGTCACAGAAAAGCATCTTACGGATGGCATGACAGTAAGAGAATTATGCAGTGCTGCCAT
AACCATGAGTGATAACACTGCGGCCAACTTACTTCTGACAACGATCGGAGGACCGAAGGAGCTAACCGCT
TTTTTGCACAACATGGGGGATCATGTAACTCGCCTTGATCGTTGGGAACCGGAGCTGAATGAAGCCATAC
CAAACGACGAGCGTGACACCACGATGCCTGCAGCAATGGCAACAACGTTGCGCAAACTATTAACTGGCGA
ACTACTTACTCTAGCTTCCCGGCAACAATTAATAGACTGGATGGAGGCGGATAAAGTTGCAGGACCACTT
CTGCGCTCGGCCCTTCCGGCTGGCTGGTTTATTGCTGATAAATCTGGAGCCGGTGAGCGTGGGTCTCGCG
GTATCATTGCAGCACTGGGGCCAGATGGTAAGCCCTCCCGTATCGTAGTTATCTACACGACGGGGAGTCA
GGCAACTATGGATGAACGAAATAGACAGATCGCTGAGATAGGTGCCTCACTGATTAAGCATTGGTAACTG
TCAGACCAAGTTTACTCATATATACTTTAGATTGATTTAAAACTTCATTTTTAATTTAAAAGGATCTAGG
TGAAGATCCTTTTTGATAATCTCATGACCAAAATCCCTTAACGTGAGTTTTCGTTCCACTGAGCGTCAGA
CCCCGTAGAAAAGATCAAAGGATCTTCTTGAGATCCTTTTTTTCTGCGCGTAATCTGCTGCTTGCAAACA
AAAAAACCACCGCTACCAGCGGTGGTTTGTTTGCCGGATCAAGAGCTACCAACTCTTTTTCCGAAGGTAA
CTGGCTTCAGCAGAGCGCAGATACCAAATACTGTCCTTCTAGTGTAGCCGTAGTTAGGCCACCACTTCAA
GAACTCTGTAGCACCGCCTACATACCTCGCTCTGCTAATCCTGTTACCAGTGGCTGCTGCCAGTGGCGAT
AAGTCGTGTCTTACCGGGTTGGACTCAAGACGATAGTTACCGGATAAGGCGCAGCGGTCGGGCTGAACGG
GGGGTTCGTGCACACAGCCCAGCTTGGAGCGAACGACCTACACCGAACTGAGATACCTACAGCGTGAGCT
ATGAGAAAGCGCCACGCTTCCCGAAGGGAGAAAGGCGGACAGGTATCCGGTAAGCGGCAGGGTCGGAACA
GGAGAGCGCACGAGGGAGCTTCCAGGGGGAAACGCCTGGTATCTTTATAGTCCTGTCGGGTTTCGCCACC
TCTGACTTGAGCGTCGATTTTTGTGATGCTCGTCAGGGGGGCGGAGCCTATGGAAAAACGCCAGCAACGC
GGCCTTTTTACGGTTCCTGGCCTTTTGCTGGCCTTTTGCTCACATGTTCTTTCCTGCGTTATCCCCTGAT
TCTGTGGATAACCGTATTACCGCCTTTGAGTGAGCTGATACCGCTCGCCGCAGCCGAACGACCGAGCGCA
GCGAGTCAGTGAGCGAGGAAGCGGAAGAGCGCCTGATGCGGTATTTTCTCCTTACGCATCTGTGCGGTAT
TTCACACCGCAATGGTGCACTCTCAGTACAATCTGCTCTGATGCCGCATAGTTAAGCCAGTATACACTCC
GCTATCGCTACGTGACTGGGTCATGGCTGCGCCCCGACACCCGCCAACACCCGCTGACGCGCCCTGACGG
GCTTGTCTGCTCCCGGCATCCGCTTACAGACAAGCTGTGACCGTCTCCGGGAGCTGCATGTGTCAGAGGT
TTTCACCGTCATCACCGAAACGCGCGAGGCAGCTGCGGTAAAGCTCATCAGCGTGGTCGTGAAGCGATTC
ACAGATGTCTGCCTGTTCATCCGCGTCCAGCTCGTTGAGTTTCTCCAGAAGCGTTAATGTCTGGCTTCTG
ATAAAGCGGGCCATGTTAAGGGCGGTTTTTTCCTGTTTGGTCACTGATGCCTCCGTGTAAGGGGGATTTC
TGTTC
Features (pLannotate 1.2.2; 24 found; start..end, strand, type, name):
    438..729     -  CDS            TcR (fragment): tetracycline efflux protein; tet; confers resistance to tetracycline
    744..765     -  protein_bind   CAP binding site: CAP binding activates transcription in the presence of cAMP. E. coli catabolite activator protein
    778..1860    -  CDS            lacI: lac repressor; lacI; The lac repressor binds to the lac operator to inhibit transcription in E. coli. This inhibition can be relieved by adding lactose or isopropyl-β-D-thiogalactopyranoside (IPTG).
   1861..1938    -  promoter       lacI promoter: lacI
   1946..2225    -  CDS            TcR (fragment): tetracycline efflux protein; tet; confers resistance to tetracycline
   2247..2265    +  promoter       T7 promoter: promoter for bacteriophage T7 RNA polymerase
   2266..2290    +  protein_bind   lac operator: The lac repressor binds to the lac operator to inhibit transcription in E. coli. This inhibition can be relieved by adding lactose or isopropyl-β-D-thiogalactopyranoside (IPTG). lac repressor encoded by lacI
   2305..2327    +  RBS            RBS: efficient ribosome binding site from bacteriophage T7 gene 10 (Olins and Rangwala, 1989)
   2343..2366    +  CDS            8xHis: 8xHis affinity tag
   2400..3104    +  CDS            mCherry: mCherry is a basic (constitutively fluorescent) red fluorescent protein published in 2004, derived from Discosoma sp.. It is reported to be a very rapidly-maturing monomer with low acid sensitivity.
   3111..3431    +  CDS            FKBP1A: FKB1A_HUMAN - Also known as FKBP1, FKBP12. Experimental evidence at protein level: Swiss-Prot protein existence level 1. Keeps in an inactive conformation TGFBR1, the TGF-beta type I serine/threonine kinase receptor, preventing TGF-beta receptor activation in absence of ligand. Recruits SMAD7 to ACVR1B which prevents the association of SMAD2 and SMAD3 with the activin receptor complex, thereby blocking the activin signal. May modulate the RYR1 calcium channel activity. PPIases accelerate the folding of proteins. It catalyzes the cis-trans isomerization of proline imidic peptide bonds in oligop
   3474..3518    +  CDS            Jred (fragment): Jred is a basic (constitutively fluorescent) red fluorescent protein published in 2004, derived from Anthoathecata. It has low acid sensitivity.
   3519..3992    +  CDS            UBE2I: UBC9_CHICK - Also known as UBC9, UBCE9. Experimental evidence at protein level: Swiss-Prot protein existence level 1. Accepts the ubiquitin-like proteins SUMO1, SUMO2 and SUMO3 from the UBLE1A-UBLE1B E1 complex and catalyzes their covalent attachment to other proteins with the help of an E3 ligase such as RANBP2 or CBX4. Essential for nuclear architecture and chromosome segregation. From Gallus gallus (Chicken).
   3999..4016    +  CDS            TEV site (fragment): tobacco etch virus (TEV) protease recognition and cleavage site
   4059..4076    +  CDS            9xHis (fragment): 9xHis affinity tag
   4086..4135    +  CDS            SET1 (fragment): solubility-enhancement tag derived from T7 phage gene 10B
   4143..4190    +  terminator     T7 terminator: transcription terminator for bacteriophage T7 RNA polymerase
   4227..4655    +  rep_origin     f1 ori (sequence partly withheld): f1 bacteriophage origin of replication; arrow indicates direction of (+) strand synthesis
   4708..4812    +  promoter       AmpR promoter: bla
   4813..5673    +  CDS            AmpR: β-lactamase; bla; confers resistance to ampicillin, carbenicillin, and related antibiotics
   5844..6432    +  rep_origin     ori: high-copy-number ColE1/pMB1/pBR322/pUC origin of replication
   6618..6757    -  misc_feature   bom: basis of mobility region from pBR322
   6859..7050    -  CDS            rop: Rop protein, which maintains plasmids at low copy number; rop
   7067..366     +  CDS            YPB1_ECOLX (across the origin): Protein predicted: Swiss-Prot protein existence level 4. From Escherichia coli.
