[The description below was written by a language model from this plasmid's Addgene catalogue record and pLannotate feature annotations shown in this document.]
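Description:
mCherry-FKBP-E2 is a bacterial expression plasmid built on the lab-stock pMagic backbone, a pET-like vector for producing and purifying a recombinant fusion protein in E. coli. It is propagated through a ColE1/pBR322-type origin that is accompanied by the bom region and the rop gene, consistent with its listing as low copy, and it is selected with ampicillin through the β-lactamase (AmpR) cassette. An f1 origin is also present, and short tetracycline-resistance fragments flanking the lacI region appear to be non-functional remnants of the pBR322 lineage.

The expression cassette is driven by a T7 promoter followed by a lac operator and the T7 gene 10 ribosome binding site, with a plasmid-borne lacI gene supplying repressor, so transcription depends on T7 RNA polymerase and is inducible with IPTG. The open reading frame begins with an N-terminal 8xHis tag, followed by mCherry, human FKBP12 (FKBP1A), a short linker, and UBE2I (UBC9), the SUMO E2 conjugating enzyme. The catalogue lists UBE2I as human, although the automated annotation matched it to the chicken orthologue. Downstream annotations include partial TEV site and His tag matches ahead of the T7 terminator; whether these are translated as part of the fusion is not clear from the record.

The purified protein gives a red-fluorescent E2 enzyme for SUMOylation reactions that can be recruited to FRB-bearing partners by rapamycin-induced FKBP–FRB dimerisation. The associated study concerns enzymatic rates in phase-separated compartments. The purpose field also mentions CyPet as a FRET donor to YPet, but no CyPet is annotated in this construct, so that remark probably refers to companion plasmids.
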