Addgene plasmid #175243: mCherry-FKBP-E2
Purpose: Bacterial expression and purification, E2 enzyme (UBC9) for SUMOylation, can be recruited to FRB with rapamycin, CyPet acts as a FRET donor to Ypet
Depositing lab: Michael Rosen. Depositing organization: University of Texas Southwestern Medical Center. Publication: Mechanistic dissection of increased enzymatic rate in a phase-separated compartment. Peeples W, Rosen MK. Nat Chem Biol. 2021 Jun;17(6):693-702. doi: 10.1038/s41589-021-00801-x. Epub 2021 May 25. PubMed 34035521.
Backbone
  Vector backbone: pMagic
  Backbone manufacturer: lab stock, see comments
  Backbone size w/o insert (bp): 5300
  Vector type: Bacterial Expression
Growth in bacteria
  Bacterial resistance: Ampicillin, 100 μg/mL
  Growth temperature: 37°C
  Growth strain: DH5alpha
  Copy number: Low Copy
Gene/Insert
  Gene/Insert name: UBE2I
  Species: H. sapiens (human)
  Insert size (bp): 1623
  Entrez Gene: UBE2I (a.k.a. C358B7.1, P18, UBC9)
  Promoter: T7
  Cloning method: Gibson Cloning
  Sequencing primers: 5′ TAATACGACTCACTATAGGG; 3′ CAAGGGGTTATGCTAGTTATTGCTCAGCGG
Terms and licenses: Academic/Nonprofit Terms; Industry Terms: Not Available to Industry
How to cite: mCherry-FKBP-E2 was a gift from Michael Rosen (Addgene plasmid # 175243 ; http://n2t.net/addgene:175243 ; RRID:Addgene_175243)
