>Addgene plasmid #175243 | mCherry-FKBP-E2 | depositor partial sequence | sequence record 339766 | Insert Sequence (including restriction sites)
GGCGAATTCGTGAGCAAGGGCGAGGAGGACAACATGGCCATCATCAAGGAGTTCATGCGCTTCAAGGTGC
ACATGGAGGGCTCCGTGAACGGCCACGAGTTCGAGATCGAGGGCGAGGGCGAGGGCCGCCCCTACGAGGG
CACCCAGACCGCCAAGCTGAAGGTGACCAAGGGCGGCCCCCTGCCCTTCGCCTGGGACATCCTGTCCCCT
CAGTTCATGTACGGCTCCAAGGCCTACGTGAAGCACCCCGCCGACATCCCCGACTACTTGAAGCTGTCCT
TCCCCGAGGGCTTCAAGTGGGAGCGCGTGATGAACTTCGAGGACGGCGGCGTGGTGACCGTGACCCAGGA
CTCCTCCCTGCAGGACGGCGAGTTCATCTACAAGGTGAAGCTGCGCGGCACCAACTTCCCCTCCGACGGC
CCCGTAATGCAGAAGAAGACCATGGGCTGGGAGGCCTCCTCCGAGCGGATGTACCCCGAGGACGGCGCCC
TGAAGGGCGAGATCAAGCAGAGGCTGAAGCTGAAGGACGGCGGCCACTACGACGCCGAGGTCAAGACCAC
CTACAAGGCCAAGAAGCCCGTGCAGCTGCCCGGCGCCTACAACGTCAACATCAAGCTGGACATCACCTCC
CACAACGAGGACTACACCATCGTGGAACAGTACGAGCGCGCCGAGGGCCGCCACTCCACCGGCGGCATGG
ACGAGCTGTACAAGCAATTGATGGGGGTACAAGTTGAAACAATTAGCCCTGGGGACGGACGTACTTTCCC
AAAACGCGGTCAGACCTGTGTGGTCCACTATACTGGGATGCTTGAGGACGGTAAGAAATTCGACTCAAGT
CGTGACCGTAACAAACCCTTCAAGTTCATGTTAGGTAAACAGGAAGTGATTCGTGGGTGGGAGGAAGGAG
TGGCCCAGATGTCAGTAGGCCAACGTGCTAAGTTGACAATTTCGCCCGACTACGCCTACGGAGCAACGGG
TCATCCGGGAATTATTCCACCACACGCAACATTAGTATTCGACGTCGAGTTGTTGAAATTGAACGAGGGA
GGTAGTGGCGGATCAGGTGGGAGTGGAGGGTCTCTGAGAAGCCGTGCTCAGGCTTCGAACTCTGCAGTTG
ACGGCACCATGTCGGGGATCGCCCTCAGCAGACTCGCCCAGGAGAGGAAAGCATGGAGGAAAGACCACCC
ATTTGGTTTCGTGGCTGTCCCAACAAAAAATCCCGATGGCACGATGAACCTCATGAACTGGGAGTGCGCC
ATTCCAGGAAAGAAAGGGACTCCGTGGGAAGGAGGCTTGTTTAAACTACGGATGCTTTTCAAAGATGATT
ATCCATCTTCGCCACCAAAATGTAAATTCGAACCACCATTATTTCACCCGAATGTGTACCCTTCGGGGAC
AGTGTGCCTGTCCATCTTAGAGGAGGACAAGGACTGGAGGCCAGCCATCACAATCAAACAGATCCTATTA
GGAATACAGGAACTTCTAAATGAACCAAATATCCAAGACCCAGCTCAAGCAGAGGCCTACACGATTTACT
GCCAAAACAGAGTGGAGTACGAGAAAAGGGTCCGAGCACAAGCCAAGAAGTTTGCGCCCTCACTCGAGAA
CCTGTATTTTCAG
